Addgene plasmid #196144: pEPYCeGM0010
Purpose: Gateway entry vector with Arabidopsis NLP7 CDS and c-terminal HiBiT tag
Depositing lab: Nicola Patron. Depositing organization: Earlham Institute. Publication: Tuning Plant Promoters Using a Simple Split Luciferase Method to Assess Transcription Factor-DNA Interactions. Cai YM, Witham S, Patron NJ. ACS Synth Biol. 2023 Nov 17;12(11):3482-3486. doi: 10.1021/acssynbio.3c00094. Epub 2023 Oct 19. PubMed 37856867.
Backbone
  Vector backbone: pDONR207
  Vector type: Gateway entry vector
Growth in bacteria
  Bacterial resistance: Gentamicin, 10 μg/mL
  Growth temperature: 37°C
  Growth strain: DH5alpha
  Copy number: High Copy
Gene/Insert
  Gene/Insert name: AtNLP7_HiBit
  Species: A. thaliana (mustard weed)
  Cloning method: Gateway Cloning
Terms and licenses: Academic/Nonprofit Terms; Industry Terms: Not Available to Industry
Depositor comments: Please visit https://doi.org/10.1101/2023.02.13.528283 for bioRxiv preprint.
How to cite: pEPYCeGM0010 was a gift from Nicola Patron (Addgene plasmid # 196144 ; http://n2t.net/addgene:196144 ; RRID:Addgene_196144)
