[The description below was written by a language model from this plasmid's Addgene catalogue record and pLannotate feature annotations shown in this document.]
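Description:
pEPYCeGM0010 is a Gateway entry clone built on the pDONR207 backbone, carrying the Arabidopsis thaliana NLP7 coding sequence with a C-terminal HiBiT tag. It is a bacterial cloning plasmid of about 6.3 kb, maintained at high copy number in E. coli through a ColE1/pUC-type origin and selected with gentamicin. Resistance comes from the aacC1 gentamicin acetyltransferase gene, which sits downstream of a class 1 integron Pc promoter. The annotation also picks up two kanamycin-resistance fragments flanking the gentamicin cassette and a short RSF origin fragment. These appear to be non-functional backbone remnants, and kanamycin is not listed as a selection.

The insert lies between attL1 and attL2, the recombination sites used in the Gateway LR reaction, so the tagged open reading frame can be moved directionally into any attR-containing destination vector. NLP7 is a transcription factor involved in nitrate assimilation and nitrate signal transduction. The feature table annotates the NLP7 CDS but not the HiBiT tag itself, although a short unannotated gap between the end of the NLP7 feature and attL2 is consistent with a small C-terminal addition. HiBiT is a small peptide that complements a larger luciferase fragment to restore luminescence, which allows sensitive quantification of the tagged protein. No promoter is annotated upstream of the insert, as expected for an entry clone, and the rrnB T1 and T2 terminators upstream of attL1 insulate it from read-through transcription. Expression therefore depends on the destination vector chosen. The associated publication describes a split-luciferase method for assessing transcription factor–DNA interactions in order to tune plant promoters, and this plasmid serves as the source of HiBiT-tagged NLP7 for that kind of assay.
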