Features (pLannotate 1.2.2; 12 found; start..end, strand, type, name):
      1..48      +  rep_origin     RSF ori (fragment): Plasmids containing the RSF 1030 origin of replication can be propagated in E. coli cells that contain additional plasmids with compatible origins.
     75..102     -  terminator     rrnB T2 terminator: transcription terminator T2 from the E. coli rrnB gene
    234..277     +  terminator     rrnB T1 terminator: Escherichia coli rrnB; transcription terminator T1 from the E. coli rrnB gene
    333..432     +  protein_bind   attL1: mutant version of attL; recombination site for the Gateway® LR reaction LR Clonase™
    435..3311    +  CDS            NLP7: NLP7_ARATH - Experimental evidence at protein level: Swiss-Prot protein existence level 1. Transcription factor involved in regulation of nitrate assimilation and in transduction of the nitrate signal. From Arabidopsis thaliana (Mouse-ear cress).
   3355..3454    -  protein_bind   attL2: mutant version of attL; recombination site for the Gateway® LR reaction LR Clonase™
   3577..4203    +  CDS            KanR (fragment): aminoglycoside phosphotransferase; aph(3')-Ia; confers resistance to kanamycin in bacteria or G418 (Geneticin®) in eukaryotes
   4237..4770    -  CDS            GmR: gentamycin acetyltransferase; aacC1; confers resistance to gentamycin
   4959..4987    -  promoter       Pc promoter: intI1 (promoter lies within the coding sequence); class 1 integron promoter
   4965..5312    -  CDS            YPR2_ECOLX (fragment): Protein predicted: Swiss-Prot protein existence level 4. From Escherichia coli.
   5317..5501    +  CDS            KanR (fragment): aminoglycoside phosphotransferase; aph(3')-Ia; confers resistance to kanamycin in bacteria or G418 (Geneticin®) in eukaryotes
   5644..6232    +  rep_origin     ori: high-copy-number ColE1/pMB1/pBR322/pUC origin of replication
>Addgene plasmid #196144 | pEPYCeGM0010 | addgene full sequence | sequence record 386883 | Addgene NGS Result
TTCTTTCCTGCGTTATCCCCTGATTCTGTGGATAACCGTATTACCGCTAGCCAGGAAGAGTTTGTAGAAA
CGCAAAAAGGCCATCCGTCAGGATGGCCTTCTGCTTAGTTTGATGCCTGGCAGTTTATGGCGGGCGTCCT
GCCCGCCACCCTCCGGGCCGTTGCTTCACAACGTTCAAATCCGCTCCCGGCGGATTTGTCCTACTCAGGA
GAGCGTTCACCGACAAACAACAGATAAAACGAAAGGCCCAGTCTTCCGACTGAGCCTTTCGTTTTATTTG
ATGCCTGGCAGTTCCCTACTCTCGCGTTAACGCTAGCATGGATCTCGGGCCCCAAATAATGATTTTATTT
TGACTGATAGTGACCTGTTCGTTGCAACAAATTGATGAGCAATGCTTTTTTATAATGCCAACTTTGTACA
AAAAAGCAGGCTTCATGTGCGAGCCCGATGATAATTCCGCTAGAAACGGCGTCACTACTCAACCTTCGAG
GTCAAGGGAGCTTCTAATGGATGTTGACGACTTAGATCTTGACGGTTCATGGCCACTAGATCAAATCCCT
TACTTATCCTCATCGAATCGCATGATTTCTCCGATTTTTGTCTCCTCTTCCTCTGAGCAGCCTTGCTCGC
CTCTCTGGGCTTTCTCCGACGGTGGAGGAAATGGTTTTCACCACGCAACCTCCGGTGGCGATGATGAGAA
GATCAGCTCTGTCTCCGGTGTTCCTTCTTTCCGTCTCGCCGAGTATCCTCTCTTCCTCCCTTACTCTTCT
CCATCAGCAGCTGAGAACACAACAGAGAAGCATAACAGTTTCCAGTTTCCGTCTCCATTGATGAGCCTAG
TCCCACCAGAGAACACAGACAACTACTGTGTGATCAAAGAGAGGATGACTCAGGCGCTTCGATACTTCAA
AGAATCAACCGAACAACACGTTTTGGCTCAGGTCTGGGCTCCTGTGAGAAAGAATGGTCGTGATTTGCTG
ACGACTTTGGGTCAACCTTTTGTTCTTAATCCTAATGGTAATGGGCTTAATCAATACAGGATGATCTCTC
TCACATATATGTTTTCTGTGGATAGTGAAAGTGACGTAGAGCTCGGACTCCCGGGTCGAGTTTTCCGTCA
GAAATTGCCTGAATGGACTCCAAATGTTCAGTACTATTCCAGCAAAGAATTCTCGCGGCTTGATCACGCC
TTGCACTACAACGTGCGTGGTACACTGGCCTTGCCTGTCTTTAATCCCTCTGGTCAGTCCTGCATAGGTG
TTGTGGAACTTATAATGACCTCAGAGAAGATTCACTATGCACCCGAAGTGGACAAAGTTTGCAAAGCCCT
TGAGGCGGTAAATCTGAAAAGCTCGGAAATACTTGATCACCAAACAACACAGATATGCAATGAGAGTCGC
CAAAACGCGCTTGCTGAGATTCTCGAAGTGCTGACAGTTGTATGTGAAACCCATAACTTGCCTCTCGCTC
AGACTTGGGTTCCATGTCAGCATGGGAGCGTTCTTGCCAATGGTGGCGGTCTAAAGAAAAACTGCACCAG
CTTTGACGGTAGCTGCATGGGTCAAATCTGCATGTCTACAACCGACATGGCCTGCTATGTCGTGGATGCT
CATGTCTGGGGCTTTAGAGATGCCTGTCTTGAACACCATCTCCAGAAAGGCCAGGGAGTCGCTGGACGAG
CTTTTCTCAATGGTGGCTCATGTTTCTGCAGAGACATCACCAAGTTCTGCAAAACGCAGTACCCACTAGT
CCATTATGCGCTCATGTTCAAGTTGACCACTTGTTTTGCAATATCTCTCCAGAGCTCTTACACGGGCGAC
GACAGTTACATTCTTGAATTTTTTCTTCCTTCGAGTATAACAGACGACCAAGAGCAAGATTTGCTGTTGG
GTTCTATTTTGGTGACAATGAAAGAACATTTTCAGAGTCTGAGGGTTGCATCTGGGGTTGACTTTGGTGA
AGATGACGACAAATTGTCTTTCGAGATCATCCAAGCATTACCGGACAAGAAGGTTCATTCAAAAATAGAA
TCCATTCGAGTTCCCTTTTCTGGTTTTAAGTCAAATGCAACAGAGACGATGTTGATTCCTCAGCCTGTGG
TTCAGTCTTCTGATCCAGTAAATGAGAAAATCAACGTGGCCACTGTTAACGGTGTGGTTAAGGAGAAGAA
GAAAACAGAGAAAAAGCGTGGGAAGACTGAGAAAACAATCAGTCTAGATGTACTTCAGCAGTATTTCACT
GGAAGTCTCAAAGACGCTGCAAAGAGCCTAGGAGTTTGCCCGACGACAATGAAGCGAATTTGCAGGCAAC
ACGGAATCTCGCGGTGGCCATCGAGGAAGATCAAGAAAGTGAATCGTTCAATCACAAAGCTGAAACGAGT
CATCGAATCTGTTCAAGGTACTGATGGAGGCCTCGACCTGACTTCCATGGCCGTTAGTTCCATCCCTTGG
ACACACGGTCAAACATCAGCACAGCCACTAAACTCACCCAATGGTTCCAAACCACCTGAGCTACCAAACA
CCAATAATTCACCTAACCATTGGTCAAGTGATCACAGTCCGAACGAGCCAAATGGTTCGCCTGAGTTACC
ACCAAGCAATGGTCACAAGCGATCACGAACGGTGGATGAGAGCGCTGGGACTCCAACCTCTCATGGCTCA
TGTGACGGTAACCAATTAGATGAACCGAAAGTCCCAAATCAAGATCCGCTTTTCACGGTTGGTGGATCAC
CCGGGCTCCTTTTTCCACCTTATTCTAGAGATCATGATGTATCTGCAGCTTCCTTCGCAATGCCGAACAG
GCTTCTTGGTTCTATAGACCATTTCCGAGGAATGCTCATTGAAGACGCTGGAAGTTCAAAAGATCTGAGA
AATCTCTGCCCCACTGCAGCATTTGACGATAAGTTTCAAGACACAAACTGGATGAACAATGATAATAATA
GCAACAACAACTTATACGCTCCCCCAAAGGAAGAGGCCATTGCAAATGTTGCATGCGAACCATCAGGCTC
AGAAATGAGAACGGTAACAATCAAAGCAAGTTACAAAGACGACATAATACGGTTCAGAATATCCTCGGGT
TCAGGTATAATGGAATTGAAGGATGAAGTGGCTAAGAGGCTGAAAGTTGATGCAGGAACGTTCGATATCA
AGTATCTTGACGATGATAACGAATGGGTTTTAATAGCTTGTGATGCTGATCTTCAAGAATGTCTCGAGAT
CCCTAGATCCTCCCGCACGAAAATCGTAAGGCTCTTAGTTCATGATGTAACGACAAATCTAGGGAGCTCC
TGCGAGAGCACTGGAGAATTGGGTTCGGTGAGCGGCTGGCGGCTGTTCAAGAAGATTAGCTGAAACCCAG
CTTTCTTGTACAAAGTTGGCATTATAAGAAAGCATTGCTTATCAATTTGTTGCAACGAACAGGTCACTAT
CAGTCAAAATAAAATCATTATTTGCCATCCAGCTGCAGCTCTGGCCCGTGTCTCAAAATCTCTGATGTTA
CATTGCACAAGATAAAAATATATCATCATGAACAATAAAACTGTCTGCTTACATAAACAGTAATACAAGG
GGTGTTATGAGCCATATTCAACGGGAAACGTCGAGGCCGCGATTAAATTCCAACATGGATGCTGATTTAT
ATGGGTATAAATGGGCTCGCGATAATGTCGGGCAATCAGGTGCGACAATCTATCGCTTGTATGGGAAGCC
CGATGCGCCAGAGTTGTTTCTGAAACATGGCAAAGGTAGCGTTGCCAATGATGTTACAGATGAGATGGTC
AGACTAAACTGGCTGACGGAATTTATGCCTCTTCCGACCATCAAGCATTTTATCCGTACTCCTGATGATG
CATGGTTACTCACCACTGCGATCCCCGGAAAAACAGCATTCCAGGTATTAGAAGAATATCCTGATTCAGG
TGAAAATATTGTTGATGCGCTGGCAGTGTTCCTGCGCCGGTTGCATTCGATTCCTGTTTGTAATTGTCCT
TTTAACAGCGATCGCGTATTTCGTCTCGCTCAGGCGCAATCACGAATGAATAACGGTTTGGTTGATGCGA
GTGATTTTGATGACGAGCGTAATGGCTGGCCTGTTGAACAAGTCTGGAAAGAAATGCATAAACTTTTGCC
ATTCTCACCGGATTCAGTCGTCACTCATGGTGATTTCTCACTTGATAACCTTATTTTTGACGAGGGGAAA
TTAGGCCGGGAAGCCGATCTCGGCTTGAACGAATTGTTAGGTGGCGGTACTTGGGTCGATATCAAAGTGC
ATCACTTCTTCCCGTATGCCCAACTTTGTATAGAGAGCCACTGCGGGATCGTCACCGTAATCTGCTTGCA
CGTAGATCACATAAGCACCAAGCGCGTTGGCCTCATGCTTGAGGAGATTGATGAGCGCGGTGGCAATGCC
CTGCCTCCGGTGCTCGCCGGAGACTGCGAGATCATAGATATAGATCTCACTACGCGGCTGCTCAAACTTG
GGCAGAACGTAAGCCGCGAGAGCGCCAACAACCGCTTCTTGGTCGAAGGCAGCAAGCGCGATGAATGTCT
TACTACGGAGCAAGTTCCCGAGGTAATCGGAGTCCGGCTGATGTTGGGAGTAGGTGGCTACGTCTCCGAA
CTCACGACCGAAAAGATCAAGAGCAGCCCGCATGGATTTGACTTGGTCAGGGCCGAGCCTACATGTGCGA
ATGATGCCCATACTTGAGCCACCTAACTTTGTTTTAGGGCGACTGCCCTGCTGCGTAACATCGTTGCTGC
TGCGTAACATCGTTGCTGCTCCATAACATCAAACATCGACCCACGGCGTAACGCGCTTGCTGCTTGGATG
CCCGAGGCATAGACTGTACAAAAAAACAGTCATAACAAGCCATGAAAACCGCCACTGCGCCGTTACCACC
GCTGCGTTCGGTCAAGGTTCTGGACCAGTTGCGTGAGCGCATACGCTACTTGCATTACAGTTTACGAACC
GAACAGGCTTATGTCAACTGGGTTCGTGCCTTCATCCGTTTCCACGGTGTGCGTCACCCGGCAACCTTGG
GCAGCAGCGAAGTCGAGGCATTTCTGTCCTGGCTGGCGAACGAGCGCAAGGTTTCGGTCTCCACGCATCG
TCAGGCATTGGCGGCCTTGCTGTTCTTCTACGGCAAGGTGCTGTGCACGGATCTGCCCTGGCTTCAGGAG
ATCGGAAGACCTCGGCCGTCGCGGCGCTTGCCGGTGGTGCTGACCCCGGATGAAGTGGTTCGCATCCTCG
GTTTTCTGGAAGGCGAGCATCGTTTGTTCGCCCAGGACTCTAGCTATAGTTCTAGTGGTTGGCTACTAAT
AGGTTGTATTGATGTTGGACGAGTCGGAATCGCAGACCGATACCAGGATCTTGCCATCCTATGGAACTGC
CTCGGTGAGTTTTCTCCTTCATTACAGAAACGGCTTTTTCAAAAATATGGTATTGATAATCCTGATATGA
ATAAATTGCAGTTTCATTTGATGCTCGATGAGTTTTTCTAATCAGAATTGGTTAATTGGTTGTAACACTG
GCAGAGCATTACGCTGACTTGACGGGACGGCGCAAGCTCATGACCAAAATCCCTTAACGTGAGTTTTCGT
TCCACTGAGCGTCAGACCCCGTAGAAAAGATCAAAGGATCTTCTTGAGATCCTTTTTTTCTGCGCGTAAT
CTGCTGCTTGCAAACAAAAAAACCACCGCTACCAGCGGTGGTTTGTTTGCCGGATCAAGAGCTACCAACT
CTTTTTCCGAAGGTAACTGGCTTCAGCAGAGCGCAGATACCAAATACTGTTCTTCTAGTGTAGCCGTAGT
TAGGCCACCACTTCAAGAACTCTGTAGCACCGCCTACATACCTCGCTCTGCTAATCCTGTTACCAGTGGC
TGCTGCCAGTGGCGATAAGTCGTGTCTTACCGGGTTGGACTCAAGACGATAGTTACCGGATAAGGCGCAG
CGGTCGGGCTGAACGGGGGGTTCGTGCACACAGCCCAGCTTGGAGCGAACGACCTACACCGAACTGAGAT
ACCTACAGCGTGAGCTATGAGAAAGCGCCACGCTTCCCGAAGGGAGAAAGGCGGACAGGTATCCGGTAAG
CGGCAGGGTCGGAACAGGAGAGCGCACGAGGGAGCTTCCAGGGGGAAACGCCTGGTATCTTTATAGTCCT
GTCGGGTTTCGCCACCTCTGACTTGAGCGTCGATTTTTGTGATGCTCGTCAGGGGGGCGGAGCCTATGGA
AAAACGCCAGCAACGCGGCCTTTTTACGGTTCCTGGCCTTTTGCTGGCCTTTTGCTCACATG
